>Addgene plasmid #224898 | pEM040 [Multiome Perturb-seq sgRNA expression vector] | addgene full sequence | sequence record 443622 | Addgene NGS Result
GGGTGCCTAATGAGTGAGCTAACTCACATTAATTGCGTTGCGCTCACTGCCCGCTTTCCAGTCGGGAAAC
CTGTCGTGCCAGCTGCATTAATGAATCGGCCAACGCGCGGGGAGAGGCGGTTTGCGTATTGGGCGCTCTT
CCGCTTCCTCGCTCACTGACTCGCTGCGCTCGGTCGTTCGGCTGCGGCGAGCGGTATCAGCTCACTCAAA
GGCGGTAATACGGTTATCCACAGAATCAGGGGATAACGCAGGAAAGAACATGTGAGCAAAAGGCCAGCAA
AAGGCCAGGAACCGTAAAAAGGCCGCGTTGCTGGCGTTTTTCCATAGGCTCCGCCCCCCTGACGAGCATC
ACAAAAATCGACGCTCAAGTCAGAGGTGGCGAAACCCGACAGGACTATAAAGATACCAGGCGTTTCCCCC
TGGAAGCTCCCTCGTGCGCTCTCCTGTTCCGACCCTGCCGCTTACCGGATACCTGTCCGCCTTTCTCCCT
TCGGGAAGCGTGGCGCTTTCTCATAGCTCACGCTGTAGGTATCTCAGTTCGGTGTAGGTCGTTCGCTCCA
AGCTGGGCTGTGTGCACGAACCCCCCGTTCAGCCCGACCGCTGCGCCTTATCCGGTAACTATCGTCTTGA
GTCCAACCCGGTAAGACACGACTTATCGCCACTGGCAGCAGCCACTGGTAACAGGATTAGCAGAGCGAGG
TATGTAGGCGGTGCTACAGAGTTCTTGAAGTGGTGGCCTAACTACGGCTACACTAGAAGAACAGTATTTG
GTATCTGCGCTCTGCTGAAGCCAGTTACCTTCGGAAAAAGAGTTGGTAGCTCTTGATCCGGCAAACAAAC
CACCGCTGGTAGCGGTGGTTTTTTTGTTTGCAAGCAGCAGATTACGCGCAGAAAAAAAGGATCTCAAGAA
GATCCTTTGATCTTTTCTACGGGGTCTGACGCTCAGTGGAACGAAAACTCACGTTAAGGGATTTTGGTCA
TGAGATTATCAAAAAGGATCTTCACCTAGATCCTTTTAAATTAAAAATGAAGTTTTAAATCAATCTAAAG
TATATATGAGTAAACTTGGTCTGACAGTTACCAATGCTTAATCAGTGAGGCACCTATCTCAGCGATCTGT
CTATTTCGTTCATCCATAGTTGCCTGACTCCCCGTCGTGTAGATAACTACGATACGGGAGGGCTTACCAT
CTGGCCCCAGTGCTGCAATGATACCGCGAGACCCACGCTCACCGGCTCCAGATTTATCAGCAATAAACCA
GCCAGCCGGAAGGGCCGAGCGCAGAAGTGGTCCTGCAACTTTATCCGCCTCCATCCAGTCTATTAATTGT
TGCCGGGAAGCTAGAGTAAGTAGTTCGCCAGTTAATAGTTTGCGCAACGTTGTTGCCATTGCTACAGGCA
TCGTGGTGTCACGCTCGTCGTTTGGTATGGCTTCATTCAGCTCCGGTTCCCAACGATCAAGGCGAGTTAC
ATGATCCCCCATGTTGTGCAAAAAAGCGGTTAGCTCCTTCGGTCCTCCGATCGTTGTCAGAAGTAAGTTG
GCCGCAGTGTTATCACTCATGGTTATGGCAGCACTGCATAATTCTCTTACTGTCATGCCATCCGTAAGAT
GCTTTTCTGTGACTGGTGAGTACTCAACCAAGTCATTCTGAGAATAGTGTATGCGGCGACCGAGTTGCTC
TTGCCCGGCGTCAATACGGGATAATACCGCGCCACATAGCAGAACTTTAAAAGTGCTCATCATTGGAAAA
CGTTCTTCGGGGCGAAAACTCTCAAGGATCTTACCGCTGTTGAGATCCAGTTCGATGTAACCCACTCGTG
CACCCAACTGATCTTCAGCATCTTTTACTTTCACCAGCGTTTCTGGGTGAGCAAAAACAGGAAGGCAAAA
TGCCGCAAAAAAGGGAATAAGGGCGACACGGAAATGTTGAATACTCATACTCTTCCTTTTTCAATATTAT
TGAAGCATTTATCAGGGTTATTGTCTCATGAGCGGATACATATTTGAATGTATTTAGAAAAATAAACAAA
TAGGGGTTCCGCGCACATTTCCCCGAAAAGTGCCACCTAAATTGTAAGCGTTAATATTTTGTTAAAATTC
GCGTTAAATTTTTGTTAAATCAGCTCATTTTTTAACCAATAGGCCGAAATCGGCAAAATCCCTTATAAAT
CAAAAGAATAGACCGAGATAGGGT
[37 nt withheld, positions 2195-2231]
AAAGAACGTGGACTCCAACGTCAAAGG
[49 nt withheld, positions 2259-2307]
T
[91 nt withheld, positions 2309-2399]
G
[124 nt withheld, positions 2401-2524]
CCCATTCGCCATTCAGGCTGCGCAACTGTTGGGAAGGGCGATCGGTGCGGGCCTCTTCGCTATTACGCCA
GCTGGCGAAAGGGGGATGTGCTGCAAGGCGATTAAGTTGGGTAACGCCAGGGTTTTCCCAGTCACGACGT
TGTAAAACGACGGCCAGTGAGCGCGCGTAATACGACTCACTATAGGGCGAATTGGGTACGTCCCTAGGCC
TCCAAAAAAGCCTCCTCACTACTTCTGGAATAGCTCAGAGGCCGAGGCGGCCTCGGCCTCTGCATAAATA
AAAAAAATTAGTCAGCCATGGGGCGGAGAATGGGCGGAACTGGGCGGAGTTAGGGGCGGGATAGCTAGAG
CCAGACATGATAAGATACATTGATGAGTTTGGACAAACCACAACTAGAATGCAGTGAAAAAAATGCTTTA
TTTGTGAAATTTGTGATGCTATTGCTTTATTTGTAACCATTATAAGCTGCAATAAACAAGTTCCTCTCAC
TCTCTGATATTCATTTCTTTGCAAGTTATAAATACTGAATAATAAGATGACATGAACTACTATACGTACT
GCTAGAGATTTTCCACACTGACTAAAAGGGTCTGAGGGATCTCTAGTTACCAGAGTCACACAACAGACGG
GCACACACTACTTGAAGCACTCAAGGCAAGCTTTATTGAGGCTTAAGCAGTGGGTTCCCTAGTTAGCCAG
AGAGCTCCCAGGCTCAGATCTGGTCTAACCAGAGAGACCCAGTACAAGCAAAAAGCAGTGTCTGTCAGCT
ATGCACTGGCGATTGTGGATCCTTGTGTCAGTTGTCGGGTCGACCTCCGCGGTTGAATCTTGGGAACTCT
CGGGAGGCTGAGGCAGGAGAATCGCTTGAACCCGGGAGGCGCTCGTGAGTCTGGACCTTTATCGCAAAAA
AAGCACCGACTCGGTGCCACTTTTTCAAGTTGATAACGGACTAGCCTTATTTAAACTTGCTATGCTGTTT
CCAGCTTAGCTCTTAAACCACCATCGTCTGCTCATCCATGACCTGACCATGCAGAGGATGATGCTCGTGA
CGGTTAACGCCTCGAATCAGCAACGGCTTGCCGTTCAGCAGCAGCAGACCATTTTCAATCCGCACCTCGC
GGAAACCGACATCGCAGGCTTCTGCTTCAATCAGCGTGCCGTCGGCGGTGTGCAGTTCAACCACCGCACG
ATAGAGATTCGGGATTTCGGCGCTCCACAGTTTCGGGTTTTCGACGTTCAGACGTAGTGTGACGCGATCG
GCATAACCACCACGCTCATCGATAATTTCACCGCCGAAAGGCGCGGTGCCGCTGGCGACGTGCGTTTCAC
CCTGCCATAAAGAAACTGTTACCCGTAGGTAGTCACGCAACTCGCCGCACATCTGAACTTCAGCCTCCAG
TACAGCGCGGCTGAAATCATCATTAAAGCGAGTGGCAACATGGAAATCGCTGATTTGTGTAGTCGGTTTA
TGCAGCAACGTGATGTCACGGAAAATGCCGCTCATCCGCCACATATCCTGATCTTCCAGATAACTGCCGT
CACTCCAGCGCAGCACCATCACCGCGAGGCGGTTTTCTCCGGCGCGTAAAAATGCGCTCAGGTCAAATTC
AGACGGCAAACGACTGTCCTGGCCGTAACCGACCCAGCGCCCGTTGCACCACAGATGAAACGCCGATTTA
ATGCCATCAAAAATAATTCGCGTCTGGCCTTCCTGTAGCCAGCTTTCATCAACATTAAATGTGAGCGAGT
AACAACCCGTCGGATTCTCCGTGGGAACAAACGGCGGATTGACCGTAATGGGATAGGTCACGTTGGTGTA
GATGGGCGCATCGTAACCGTGCATCTGCCAGTTTGAGGGGACGACGGCATTATCGGCCTCAGGAAGATCG
CACTCCAGCCAGCTTTCCGGCACCGCTTCTGGTGCCGGAAACCAGGCAAAGCGCCATTCGCCATTCAGGC
TGCGCAACTGTTGGGAAGGGCGATCGGTGCGGGCCTCTTCGCTATTACGCCAGCTGGCGAAAGGGGGATG
TGCTGCAAGGCGATTAAGTTGGGTAACGCCAGGGTTTTCCCAGTCACGACGTTGTAAAACGACGGCCAGT
GAATCCGTAATCATGGTCCAACAAGGTGGTTCTCCAAGGGATACTTATAGTCTCAAAACACACAATTACT
TTACAGTTAGGGTGAGTTTCCTTTTGTGCTGTTTATAACTTCGTATAATGTATGCTATACGAAGTTATAG
AAATCCAAGCCTATCATGTAAAATGTAGCTAGTATTAAAAAGAACAGATTATCTGTCTTTTATCGCACAT
TAAGCCTCTATAGTTACTAGGAAATATTATATGCAAATTAACCGGGGCAGGGGAGTAGCCGAGCTTCTCC
CACAAGTCCGTGCGAGGGGGCCGGCGCGGGCCTAGAGATGGCGCGTCGGATCTGATCATATTTCCCTATA
GTGAGTCGTATTATCTGGGTCCCCTCGGGGTTGGGAGGTGGGTCTGAAACGATAATGGTGAAATCTTGTC
TTCGTTGGGAGTGAATTAGCCCTTCCAGTCCCCCCTTTTCTTTTAAAAAGTGGCTAAGATCTACAGCTGC
CTTGTAAGTCATTGGTCTTAAAACGCGCCCATGTACTCTGCGTTGATACCACTGCTTTTTACTTGTACAG
CTCGTCCATGCCGAGAGTGATCCCGGCGGCGGTCACGAACTCCAGCAGGACCATGTGATCGCGCTTCTCG
TTGGGGTCTTTGCTCAGGGCGGACTGGGTGCTCAGGTAGTGGTTGTCGGGCAGCAGCACGGGGCCGTCGC
CGATGGGGGTGTTCTGCTGGTAGTGGTCGGCGAGCTGCACGCTGCCGTCCTCGATGTTGTGGCGGATCTT
GAAGTTCACCTTGATGCCGTTCTTCTGCTTGTCGGCCATGATATAGACGTTGTGGCTGTTGTAGTTGTAC
TCCAGCTTGTGCCCCAGGATGTTGCCGTCCTCCTTGAAGTCGATGCCCTTCAGCTCGATGCGGTTCACCA
GGGTGTCGCCCTCGAACTTCACCTCGGCGCGGGTCTTGTAGTTGCCGTCGTCCTTGAAGAAGATGGTGCG
CTCCTGGACGTAGCCTTCGGGCATGGCGGACTTGAAGAAGTCGTGCTGCTTCATGTGGTCGGGGTAGCGG
CTGAAGCACTGCACGCCGTAGGTCAGGGTGGTCACGAGGGTGGGCCAGGGCACGGGCAGCTTGCCGGTGG
TGCAGATGAACTTCAGGGTCAGCTTGCCGTAGGTGGCATCGCCCTCGCCCTCGCCGGACACGCTGAACTT
GTGGCCGTTTACGTCGCCGTCCAGCTCGACCAGGATGGGCACCACCCCGGTGAACAGCTCCTCGCCCTTG
CTCACCATGGTGGCCGTACCGTACGTCGGGAGGCTGAGGCAGGAGAATCGCTTGAACCCGGGAGGCGGTC
ACGACACCTGAAATGGAAGAAAAAAACTTTGAACCACTGTCTGAGGCTTGAGAATGAACCAAGATCCAAA
CTCAAAAAGGGCAAATTCCAAGGAGAATTACATCAAGTGCCAAGCTGGCCTAACTTCAGTCTCCACCCAC
TCAGTGTGGGGAAACTCCATCGCATAAAACCCCTCCCCCCAACCTAAAGACGACGTACTCCAAAAGCTCG
AGAACTAATCGAGGTGCCTGGACGGCGCCCGGTACTCCGTGGAGTCACATGAAGCGACGGCTGAGGACGG
AAAGGCCCTTTTCCTTTGTGTGGGTGACTCACCCGCCCGCTCTCCCGAGCGCCGCGTCCTCCATTTTGAG
CTCCCTGCAGCAGGGCCGGGAAGCGGCCATCTTTCCGCTCACGCAACTGGTGCCGACCGGGCCAGCCTTG
CCGCCCAGGGCGGGGCGATACACGGCGGCGCGAGGCCAGGCACCAGAGCAGGCCGGCCAGCTTGAGACTA
CCCCCGTCCGATTCTCGGTGGCCGCGCTCGCAGGCCCCGCCTCGCCGAACATGTGCGCTGGGACGCACGG
GCCCCGTCGCCGCCCGCGGCCCCAAAAACCGAAATACCAGTGTGCAGATCTTGGCCCGCATTTACAAGAC
TATCTTGCCAGAAAAAAAGCGTCGCAGCAGGTCATCAAAAATTTTAAATGGCTAGAGACTTATCGAAAGC
AGCGAGACAGGCGCGAAGGTGCCACCAGATTCGCACGCGGCGGCCCCAGCGCCCAGGCCAGGCCTCAACT
CAAGCACGAGGCGAAGGGGCTCCTTAAGCGCAAGGCCTCGAACTCTCCCACCCACTTCCAACCCGAAGCT
CGGGATCAAGAATCACGTACTGCAGCCAGGTGGAAGTAATTCAAGGCACGCAAGGGCCATAACCCGTAAA
GAGGCCAGGCCCGCGGGAACCACACACGGCACTTACCTGTGTTCTGGCGGCAAACCCGTTGCGAAAAAGA
ACGTTCACGGCGACTACTGCACTTATATACGGTTCTCCCCCACCCTCGGGAAAAAGGCGGAGCCAGTACA
CGACATCACTTTCCCAGTTTACCCCGCGCCACCTTCTCTAGGCACCGGATCAATTGCCGACCCCTCCCCC
CAACTTCTCGGGGACTGTGGGCGATGTGCGCTCTGCCCACTGACGGGCACCGGAGCCAATTCCCACTCCT
TTCAAGACCTAGAAGGTCCATTAGCTGCAAAGATTCCTCTCTGTTTAAAACTTTATCCATCTTTGCACCC
GGGCCCCCTCGAGCCGGCGCCAAAGTGGATCTCTGCTGTCCCTGTAATAAACCCGAAAATTTTGAATTTT
TGTAATTTGTTTTTGTAATTCTTTAGTTTGTATGTCTGTTGCTATTATGTCTACTATTCTTTCCCCTGCA
CTGTACCCCCCAATCCCCCCTTTTCTTTTAAAATTGTGGATGAATACTGCCATTTGTCTCAAGATTCTGA
AACGATAATGGTGAATATCCCTGCCTAACTCTATTCACTATAGAAAGTACAGCAAAAACTATTCTTAAAC
CTACCAAGCCTCCTACTATCATTATGAATAATTTTATATACCACAGCCAATTTGTTATGTTAAACCAATT
CCACAAACTTGCCCATTTATCTAATTCCAATAATTCTTGTTCATTCTTTTCTTGCTGGTTTTGCGATTCT
TCAATTAAGGAGTGTATTAAGCTTGTGTAATTGTTAATTTCTCTGTCCCACTCCATCCAGGTCGTGTGAT
TCCAAATCTGTTCCAGAGATTTATTACTCCAACTAGCATTCCAAGGCACAGCAGTGGTGCAAATGAGTTT
TCCAGAGCAACCCCAAATCCCCAGGAGCTGTTGATCCTTTAGGTATCTTTCCACAGCCAGGATTCTTGCC
TGGAGCTGCTTGATGCCCCAGACTGTGAGTTGCAACAGATGCTGTTGCGCCTCAATAGCCCTCAGCAAAT
TGTTCTGCTGCTGCACTATACCAGACAATAATTGTCTGGCCTGTACCGTCAGCGTCATTGACGCTGCGCC
CATAGTGCTTCCTGCTGCTCCCAAGAACCCAAGGAACAAAGCTCCTATTCCCACTGCTCTTTTTTCTCTC
TGCACCACTCTTCTCTTTGCCTTGGTGGGTGCTACTCCTAATGGTTCAATTTTTACTACTTTATATTTAT
ATAATTCACTTCTCCAATTGTCCCTCATATCTCCTCCTCCAGGTCTGAAGATCAGCGGCCGCTTGCTGTG
CGGTGGTCTTACTTTTGTTTTGCTCTTCCTCTATCTTGTCTAAAGCTTCCTTGGTGTCTTTTATCTCTAT
CCTTTGATGCACACAATAGAGGGTTGCTACTGTATTATATAATGATCTAAGTTCTTCTGATCCTGTCTGA
AGGGATGGTTGTAGCTGTCCCAGTATTTGTCTACAGCCTTCTGATGTTTCTAACAGGCCAGGATTAACTG
CGAATCGTTCTAGCTCCCTGCTTGCCCATACTATATGTTTTAATTTATATTTTTTCTTTCCCCCTGGCCT
TAACCGAATTTTTTCCCATCGCGATCTAATTCTCCCCCGCTTAATACTGACGCTCTCGCACCCATCTCTC
TCCTTCTAGCCTCCGCTAGTCAAAATTTTTGGCGTACTCACCAGTCGCCGCCCCTCGCCTCTTGCCGTGC
GCGCTTCAGCAAGCCGAGTCCTGCGTCGAGAGAGCTCCTCTGGTTTCCCTTTCGCTTTCAAGTCCCTGTT
CGGGCGCCACTGCTAGAGATTTTCCACACTGACTAAAAGGGTCTGAGGGATCTCTAGTTACCAGAGTCAC
ACAACAGACGGGCACACACTACTTGAAGCACTCAAGGCAAGCTTTATTGAGGCTTAAGCAGTGGGTTCCC
TAGTTAGCCAGAGAGCTCCCAGGCTCAGATCTGGTCTAACCAGAGAGACCCGTTTATGTATCGAGCTAGG
CACTTAAATACAATATCTCTGCAATGCGGCAATTCAGTGGTTCGTCCAATCCATGTCAGACCCGTCTGTT
GCCTTCCTAATAAGGCACGATCGTACCACCTTACTTCCACCAATCGGCATGCACGGTGCTTTTTCTCTCC
TTGTAAGGCATGTTGCTAACTCATCGTTACCATGTTGCAAGACTACAAGAGTATTGCATAAGACTACATT
AAGCTTGCAGCTCCAGCTTTTGTTCCCTTTAGTGAGGGTTAATTGCGCGCTTGGCGTAATCATGGTCATA
GCTGTTTCCTGTGTGAAATTGTTATCCGCTCACAATTCCACACAACATACGAGCCGGAAGCATAAAGTGT
AAAGCCTG
Features (pLannotate 1.2.2; 32 found; start..end, strand, type, name):
     10..31      -  protein_bind   CAP binding site: CAP binding activates transcription in the presence of cAMP. E. coli catabolite activator protein
     44..136     -  CDS            lacI (fragment): lac repressor; lacI; The lac repressor binds to the lac operator to inhibit transcription in E. coli. This inhibition can be relieved by adding lactose or isopropyl-β-D-thiogalactopyranoside (IPTG).
    319..907     -  rep_origin     ori: high-copy-number ColE1/pMB1/pBR322/pUC origin of replication
   1078..1938    -  CDS            AmpR: β-lactamase; bla; confers resistance to ampicillin, carbenicillin, and related antibiotics
   1939..2043    -  promoter       AmpR promoter: bla
   2096..2524    -  rep_origin     f1 ori (sequence partly withheld): f1 bacteriophage origin of replication; arrow indicates direction of (+) strand synthesis
   2529..2684    -  CDS            lacZα (fragment): LacZα fragment of β-galactosidase; lacZ fragment
   2692..2710    +  promoter       T7 promoter: promoter for bacteriophage T7 RNA polymerase
   2731..2866    -  rep_origin     SV40 ori: SV40 origin of replication
   2885..3006    -  polyA_signal   SV40 poly(A) signal: SV40 polyadenylation signal
   3084..3264    -  LTR            5' LTR (truncated): truncated 5' long terminal repeat (LTR) from HIV-1
   3363..3405    -  polyA_signal   hGH poly(A) signal (fragment): human growth hormone polyadenylation signal
   3437..3504    -  misc_RNA       tracrRNA (fragment): trans-activating CRISPR RNA for the Streptococcus pyogenes CRISPR/Cas9 system
   3523..4642    -  CDS            lacZ (fragment): β-galactosidase; lacZ
   4729..4762    -  protein_bind   loxP: Cre-mediated recombination occurs in the 8-bp core sequence (GCATACAT). Cre recombinase
   4969..4987    -  promoter       T7 promoter: promoter for bacteriophage T7 RNA polymerase
   4991..5017    -  CDS            Rev (fragment): human immunodeficiency virus 1 (HIV-1) Rev protein; rev; enhances nuclear export of unspliced and incompletely spliced viral mRNAs
   5037..5135    -  CDS            nef (fragment): NEF_HV1LA - Experimental evidence at protein level: Swiss-Prot protein existence level 1. Extracellular Nef protein targets CD4(+) T-lymphocytes for apoptosis by interacting with CXCR4 surface receptors. From Human immunodeficiency virus type 1 group M subtype B (isolate Lai) (HIV-1).
   5173..5892    -  CDS            EGFP: the original enhanced GFP (Yang et al., 1996) mammalian codon-optimized
   5910..5952    -  polyA_signal   hGH poly(A) signal (fragment): human growth hormone polyadenylation signal
   5962..6900    -  intron         EF-1α intron A: intron upstream of the start codon of human EF-1α
   6901..7112    -  promoter       EF-1α core promoter: core promoter for human elongation factor EF-1α
   7138..7204    -  CDS            small t antigen (fragment): SV40 (simian virus 40) small t antigen
   7270..7387    -  misc_feature   cPPT/CTS: central polypurine tract and central termination sequence of HIV-1
   7797..8030    -  misc_feature   RRE: The Rev response element (RRE) of HIV-1 allows for Rev-dependent mRNA export from the nucleus to the cytoplasm.
   8176..8539    -  CDS            HIV-1 gag (fragment): gag protein from human immunodeficiency virus 1; gag
   8523..8648    -  misc_feature   HIV-1 Ψ: packaging signal of human immunodeficiency virus type 1
   8695..8875    -  LTR            5' LTR (truncated): truncated 5' long terminal repeat (LTR) from HIV-1
   8876..9102    -  promoter       RSV promoter: Rous sarcoma virus enhancer/promoter
   9130..9148    -  promoter       T3 promoter: promoter for bacteriophage T3 RNA polymerase
   9193..9209    -  protein_bind   lac operator: The lac repressor binds to the lac operator to inhibit transcription in E. coli. This inhibition can be relieved by adding lactose or isopropyl-β-D-thiogalactopyranoside (IPTG). lac repressor encoded by lacI
   9217..9247    -  promoter       lac promoter: promoter for the E. coli lac operon
