[The description below was written by a language model from this plasmid's Addgene catalogue record and pLannotate feature annotations shown in this document.]
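Description:
pEM040 is a third-generation-style lentiviral CROP-seq sgRNA expression vector derived from pBA950 and adapted for Multiome Perturb-seq, in which CRISPR perturbations are read out jointly with transcriptome and chromatin profiles from nuclei. It is propagated in E. coli through a high-copy ColE1/pUC origin with ampicillin resistance (an f1 origin is also present). The lentiviral unit runs from an RSV promoter-driven truncated 5' LTR through the HIV-1 Ψ packaging signal, partial gag, RRE and cPPT/CTS to a second truncated LTR, followed by an SV40 poly(A) signal and SV40 origin.

Within the provirus, an EF-1α core promoter with its intron A drives EGFP, which replaces the BFP of the parent backbone and serves as the marker for transduced cells. Downstream, in the 3' region characteristic of the CROP-seq layout, sits the guide cassette: a roughly 1.1 kb lacZ stuffer fragment that is excised with BstXI/BlpI to insert an sgRNA spacer, adjacent to a Cas9 sgRNA scaffold (annotated as a tracrRNA fragment). The promoter driving the sgRNA is not annotated in the feature table or stated in the record. Because the guide lies within the EF-1α transcript as well, its identity can be read from polyadenylated mRNA.

According to the record, the WPRE was removed and several elements were added to improve ID assignment: a lineage barcode cassette in the 3' UTR, a T7 promoter for amplifying identifiers from cDNA, SIRLOIN elements that retain the CROP-seq transcript in the nucleus, and a 10x TSO binding sequence to aid capture. Of these, only the T7 promoter is called in the annotation. An annotated loxP site is not explained by the record.
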