Addgene plasmid #224898: pEM040 [Multiome Perturb-seq sgRNA expression vector]
Purpose: Lentiviral CROP-seq vector with lineage barcode cassette and T7 promoter for ID amplification from cDNA, engineered for high-efficiency ID assignment in Multiome Perturb-seq experiments
Depositing lab: Thomas Norman. Depositing organization: Memorial Sloan-Kettering Cancer Center. Publication: Multiome Perturb-seq unlocks scalable discovery of integrated perturbation effects on the transcriptome and epigenome. Metzner E, Southard KM, Norman TM. Cell Syst. 2025 Jan 15;16(1):101161. doi: 10.1016/j.cels.2024.12.002. Epub 2024 Dec 16. PubMed 39689711.
Backbone
  Vector backbone: pBA950
  Backbone manufacturer: Addgene #122239
  Modifications to backbone: Switched BFP selectable marker to eGFP, removed WPRE, added T7 promoter, added SIRLOIN nuclear retention elements, added 10x TSO binding sequence, added lineage barcode cassette in 3' UTR
  Vector type: Mammalian Expression, Lentiviral, CRISPR
  Selectable markers: eGFP
Growth in bacteria
  Bacterial resistance: Ampicillin, 100 μg/mL
  Growth temperature: 30°C
  Growth strain: NEB Stable
  Copy number: High Copy
Gene/Insert 1
  Gene/Insert name: eGFP
  Species: Synthetic
  Insert size (bp): 720
  Promoter: EF-1a
  Cloning method: Gibson Cloning
  Sequencing primers: 5′ N/A whole-plasmid sequencing
Gene/Insert 2
  Gene/Insert name: LacZ fragment (removed by digestion with BstXI/BlpI for sgRNA cloning)
  Insert size (bp): 1119
Terms and licenses: Academic/Nonprofit Terms; Industry Terms: Not Available to Industry
Depositor comments: Recommended vector for Multiome Perturb-seq experiments; CROP-seq transcripts are retained in nucleus by SIRLOIN nuclear retention elements, and 10x TSO binding sequence assists capture. Preprint and T7-assisted ID amplification protocol available at https://www.biorxiv.org/content/10.1101/2024.07.26.605307v1.
How to cite: pEM040 [Multiome Perturb-seq sgRNA expression vector] was a gift from Thomas Norman (Addgene plasmid # 224898 ; http://n2t.net/addgene:224898 ; RRID:Addgene_224898)
